Addgene plasmid #138919: pPD925 ZF158x6-Compact_EYFP
Purpose: EYFP reporter vector for the ZF158x6-Compact promoter
Depositing lab: Joshua Leonard. Depositing organization: Northwestern University. Publication: The COMET toolkit for composing customizable genetic programs in mammalian cells. Donahue PS, Draut JW, Muldoon JJ, Edelstein HI, Bagheri N, Leonard JN. Nat Commun. 2020 Feb 7;11(1):779. doi: 10.1038/s41467-019-14147-5. PubMed 32034124.
Backbone
  Vector backbone: pPD540 Reporter Template v3
  Vector type: Mammalian Expression, Synthetic Biology
Growth in bacteria
  Bacterial resistance: Ampicillin, 100 μg/mL
  Growth temperature: 37°C
  Growth strain: DH5alpha
  Copy number: High Copy
Gene/Insert
  Gene/Insert name: ZF158x6-Compact
  Species: Synthetic
  Promoter: ZF158x6-Compact
  Cloning method: Restriction Enzyme; 5′ cloning site BglII (not destroyed); 3′ cloning site NheI (not destroyed)
  Sequencing primers: 5′ CGACACGGAAATGTTGAATAC; 3′ TAGAAGGCACAGTCGAGG
Terms and licenses: Academic/Nonprofit Terms; Industry Terms: Not Available to Industry
Depositor comments: Leonard Lab plasmid reference number: L1470
How to cite: pPD925 ZF158x6-Compact_EYFP was a gift from Joshua Leonard (Addgene plasmid # 138919 ; http://n2t.net/addgene:138919 ; RRID:Addgene_138919)
