[The description below was written by a language model from this plasmid's Addgene catalogue record and pLannotate feature annotations shown in this document.]
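Description:
pPD925 ZF158x6-Compact_EYFP is a 4.3 kb mammalian expression reporter plasmid from the COMET synthetic-biology toolkit, built on the pPD540 Reporter Template v3 backbone. It is propagated in E. coli as a high-copy plasmid through a ColE1/pUC-type origin and selected with ampicillin via a β-lactamase gene driven by its own bla promoter. The backbone also carries an f1 phage origin and remnants of lac regulatory sequence (lac promoter, operator, CAP site and a lacI fragment) that play no evident role in the reporter function.

The payload is a synthetic inducible promoter, ZF158x6-Compact, cloned between BglII and NheI sites that remain intact, so the promoter module can be exchanged. The name suggests six binding sites for the zinc-finger domain ZF158 in a closely spaced arrangement, although these sites are not individually annotated in the feature table. The table does show a minimal TATA-box promoter fragment with low basal activity immediately upstream of the EYFP coding sequence, followed by a bovine growth hormone polyadenylation signal. In this design, yellow fluorescence should stay low unless a matching zinc-finger transcription factor is supplied to recruit transcriptional machinery to the minimal promoter. This makes the plasmid a readout for activator or repressor activity in transfected mammalian cells.

Downstream lies an SV40 early promoter and SV40 poly(A) signal flanking only a short fragment of the ble (bleomycin-family resistance) gene. The annotation therefore indicates no complete mammalian selection marker, which suggests transient transfection as the main use.
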