Features (pLannotate 1.2.2; 16 found; start..end, strand, type, name):
    156..172     +  promoter       minP (fragment): minimal TATA-box promoter with low basal activity
    214..930     +  CDS            EYFP: EYFP is a basic (constitutively fluorescent) green/yellow fluorescent protein published in 1996, derived from Aequorea victoria. It is reported to be a very rapidly-maturing weak dimer with high acid sensitivity.
    984..1095    +  polyA_signal   bGH poly(A) signal: bovine growth hormone polyadenylation signal
   1212..1233    +  promoter       SV40 promoter (fragment): SV40 enhancer and early promoter
   1254..1682    +  rep_origin     f1 ori (sequence partly withheld): f1 bacteriophage origin of replication; arrow indicates direction of (+) strand synthesis
   1687..1709    +  promoter       SV40 promoter (fragment): SV40 enhancer and early promoter
   1710..1901    +  promoter       SV40 promoter: SV40 early promoter
   1928..2026    +  CDS            ble (fragment): BLE_KLEPN - Experimental evidence at protein level: Swiss-Prot protein existence level 1. Binding protein with a strong affinity to the bleomycin family of antibiotics. Binds to CL990; an antimitotic-antibiotic compound. From Klebsiella pneumoniae.
   2021..2142    +  polyA_signal   SV40 poly(A) signal: SV40 polyadenylation signal
   2215..2231    -  protein_bind   lac operator: The lac repressor binds to the lac operator to inhibit transcription in E. coli. This inhibition can be relieved by adding lactose or isopropyl-β-D-thiogalactopyranoside (IPTG). lac repressor encoded by lacI
   2239..2269    -  promoter       lac promoter: promoter for the E. coli lac operon
   2284..2305    -  protein_bind   CAP binding site: CAP binding activates transcription in the presence of cAMP. E. coli catabolite activator protein
   2318..2410    -  CDS            lacI (fragment): lac repressor; lacI; The lac repressor binds to the lac operator to inhibit transcription in E. coli. This inhibition can be relieved by adding lactose or isopropyl-β-D-thiogalactopyranoside (IPTG).
   2593..3181    -  rep_origin     ori: high-copy-number ColE1/pMB1/pBR322/pUC origin of replication
   3352..4212    -  CDS            AmpR: β-lactamase; bla; confers resistance to ampicillin, carbenicillin, and related antibiotics
   4213..4317    -  promoter       AmpR promoter: bla
>Addgene plasmid #138919 | pPD925 ZF158x6-Compact_EYFP | addgene full sequence | sequence record 324332 | Addgene NGS Result
GTGCCACCTGACGTCGACGGATCGGGAGATCTGCGAGTCAGTGCAGACGGCAAGTGGTCGATGTAGATGG
AGACGCTGTAGATGGAGGATCTGTAGATGGAGGCTTTGTAGATGGAGAGCCTGTAGATGGAGGCCGTGTA
GATGGAGACGCTCTCTAGAGGGTATATAATGGGGGCCACTAGTCTACTACCAGAGCTCATCGCTAGCGCC
ACCATGGTGAGCAAGGGCGAGGAGCTGTTCACCGGGGTGGTGCCCATCCTGGTCGAGCTGGACGGCGACG
TAAACGGCCACAAGTTCAGCGTGTCCGGCGAGGGCGAGGGCGATGCCACCTACGGCAAGCTGACCCTGAA
GTTCATCTGCACCACCGGCAAGCTGCCCGTGCCCTGGCCCACCCTCGTGACCACCTTCGGCTACGGCCTG
CAGTGCTTCGCCCGCTACCCCGACCACATGAAGCAGCACGACTTCTTCAAGTCCGCCATGCCCGAAGGCT
ACGTCCAGGAGCGCACCATCTTCTTCAAGGACGACGGCAACTACAAGACCCGCGCCGAGGTGAAGTTCGA
GGGCGACACCCTGGTGAACCGCATCGAGCTGAAGGGCATCGACTTCAAGGAGGACGGCAACATCCTGGGG
CACAAGCTGGAGTACAACTACAACAGCCACAACGTCTATATCATGGCCGACAAGCAGAAGAACGGCATCA
AGGTGAACTTCAAGATCCGCCACAACATCGAGGACGGCAGCGTGCAGCTCGCCGACCACTACCAGCAGAA
CACCCCCATCGGCGACGGCCCCGTGCTGCTGCCCGACAACCACTACCTGAGCTACCAGTCCGCCCTGAGC
AAAGACCCCAACGAGAAGCGCGATCACATGGTCCTGCTGGAGTTCGTGACCGCCGCCGGGATCACTCTCG
GCATGGACGAGCTGTACAAGTAGGCGGCCGCTCGAGTCTAGAGGGCCCGTTTAAACCCGCTGATCAGCCT
CGACTGTGCCTTCTAGTTGCCAGCCATCTGTTGTTTGCCCCTCCCCCGTGCCTTCCTTGACCCTGGAAGG
TGCCACTCCCACTGTCCTTTCCTAATAAAATGAGGAAATTGCATCGCATTGTCTGAGTAGGTGTCATTCT
ATTCTGGGGGGTGGGGTGGGGCAGGACAGCAAGGGGGAGGATTGGGAAGTCAATAGCAGGCATGCTGGGG
ATGCGGTGGGCTCTATGGCTTCTGAGGCGGAAAGAACCAGCTGGGGCTCTAGGGGGTATCCCC
[124 nt withheld, positions 1254-1377]
C
[91 nt withheld, positions 1379-1469]
A
[49 nt withheld, positions 1471-1519]
CCTTTGACGTTGGAGTCCACGTTCTTT
[37 nt withheld, positions 1547-1583]
ACCCTATCTCGGTCTATTCTTTTGATTTATAAGGGATTTTGCCGATTTCGGCCTATTGGTTAAAAAATGA
GCTGATTTAACAAAAATTTAACGCGAATTAATTCTGTGGAATGTGTGTCAGTTAGGCTCAATTAGTCAGC
AACCATAGTCCCGCCCCTAACTCCGCCCATCCCGCCCCTAACTCCGCCCAGTTCCGCCCATTCTCCGCCC
CATGGCTGACTAATTTTTTTTATTTATGCAGAGGCCGAGGCCGCCTCTGCCTCTGAGCTATTCCAGAAGT
AGTGAGGAGGCTTTTTTGGAGGCCTAGGCTTTTGCAAAAAGCTCCCGGGAGCTTGTATATCCATTTTCGG
AGGTTGGGCTTCGGAATCGTTTTCCGGGACGCCGGCTGGATGATCCTCCAGCGCGGGGATCTCATGCTGG
AGTTCTTCGCCCACCCCAACTTGTTTATTGCAGCTTATAATGGTTACAAATAAAGCAATAGCATCACAAA
TTTCACAAATAAAGCATTTTTTTCACTGCATTCTAGTTGTGGTTTGTCCAAACTCATCAATGTATCTTAT
CATGTCTGTATACCGTCGACCTCTAGCTAGAGCTTGGCGTAATCATGGTCATAGCTGTTTCCTGTGTGAA
ATTGTTATCCGCTCACAATTCCACACAACATACGAGCCGGAAGCATAAAGTGTAAAGCCTGGGGTGCCTA
ATGAGTGAGCTAACTCACATTAATTGCGTTGCGCTCACTGCCCGCTTTCCAGTCGGGAAACCTGTCGTGC
CAGCTGCATTAATGAATCGGCCAACGCGCGGGGAGAGGCGGTTTGCGTATTGGGCGCTCTTCCGCTTCCT
CGCTCACTGACTCGCTGCGCTCGGTCGTTCGGCTGCGGCGAGCGGTATCAGCTCACTCAAAGGCGGTAAT
ACGGTTATCCACAGAATCAGGGGATAACGCAGGAAAGAACATGTGAGCAAAAGGCCAGCAAAAGGCCAGG
AACCGTAAAAAGGCCGCGTTGCTGGCGTTTTTCCATAGGCTCCGCCCCCCTGACGAGCATCACAAAAATC
GACGCTCAAGTCAGAGGTGGCGAAACCCGACAGGACTATAAAGATACCAGGCGTTTCCCCCTGGAAGCTC
CCTCGTGCGCTCTCCTGTTCCGACCCTGCCGCTTACCGGATACCTGTCCGCCTTTCTCCCTTCGGGAAGC
GTGGCGCTTTCTCATAGCTCACGCTGTAGGTATCTCAGTTCGGTGTAGGTCGTTCGCTCCAAGCTGGGCT
GTGTGCACGAACCCCCCGTTCAGCCCGACCGCTGCGCCTTATCCGGTAACTATCGTCTTGAGTCCAACCC
GGTAAGACACGACTTATCGCCACTGGCAGCAGCCACTGGTAACAGGATTAGCAGAGCGAGGTATGTAGGC
GGTGCTACAGAGTTCTTGAAGTGGTGGCCTAACTACGGCTACACTAGAAGAACAGTATTTGGTATCTGCG
CTCTGCTGAAGCCAGTTACCTTCGGAAAAAGAGTTGGTAGCTCTTGATCCGGCAAACAAACCACCGCTGG
TAGCGGTGGTTTTTTTGTTTGCAAGCAGCAGATTACGCGCAGAAAAAAAGGATCTCAAGAAGATCCTTTG
ATCTTTTCTACGGGGTCTGACGCTCAGTGGAACGAAAACTCACGTTAAGGGATTTTGGTCATGAGATTAT
CAAAAAGGATCTTCACCTAGATCCTTTTAAATTAAAAATGAAGTTTTAAATCAATCTAAAGTATATATGA
GTAAACTTGGTCTGACAGTTACCAATGCTTAATCAGTGAGGCACCTATCTCAGCGATCTGTCTATTTCGT
TCATCCATAGTTGCCTGACTCCCCGTCGTGTAGATAACTACGATACGGGAGGGCTTACCATCTGGCCCCA
GTGCTGCAATGATACCGCGAGATCCACGCTCACCGGCTCCAGATTTATCAGCAATAAACCAGCCAGCCGG
AAGGGCCGAGCGCAGAAGTGGTCCTGCAACTTTATCCGCCTCCATCCAGTCTATTAATTGTTGCCGGGAA
GCTAGAGTAAGTAGTTCGCCAGTTAATAGTTTGCGCAACGTTGTTGCCATTGCTACAGGCATCGTGGTGT
CACGCTCGTCGTTTGGTATGGCTTCATTCAGCTCCGGTTCCCAACGATCAAGGCGAGTTACATGATCCCC
CATGTTGTGCAAAAAAGCGGTTAGCTCCTTCGGTCCTCCGATCGTTGTCAGAAGTAAGTTGGCCGCAGTG
TTATCACTCATGGTTATGGCAGCACTGCATAATTCTCTTACTGTCATGCCATCCGTAAGATGCTTTTCTG
TGACTGGTGAGTACTCAACCAAGTCATTCTGAGAATAGTGTATGCGGCGACCGAGTTGCTCTTGCCCGGC
GTCAATACGGGATAATACCGCGCCACATAGCAGAACTTTAAAAGTGCTCATCATTGGAAAACGTTCTTCG
GGGCGAAAACTCTCAAGGATCTTACCGCTGTTGAGATCCAGTTCGATGTAACCCACTCGTGCACCCAACT
GATCTTCAGCATCTTTTACTTTCACCAGCGTTTCTGGGTGAGCAAAAACAGGAAGGCAAAATGCCGCAAA
AAAGGGAATAAGGGCGACACGGAAATGTTGAATACTCATACTCTTCCTTTTTCAATATTATTGAAGCATT
TATCAGGGTTATTGTCTCATGAGCGGATACATATTTGAATGTATTTAGAAAAATAAACAAATAGGGGTTC
CGCGCACATTTCCCCGAAAA
