>Addgene plasmid #138919 | pPD925 ZF158x6-Compact_EYFP | depositor partial sequence | sequence record 268505 | ZF158x6-Compact promoter
AGATCTGCGAGTCAGTGCAGACGGCAAGTGGTCGATGTAGATGGAGACGCTGTAGATGGAGGATCTGTAG
ATGGAGGCTTTGTAGATGGAGAGCCTGTAGATGGAGGCCGTGTAGATGGAGACGCTCTCTAGAGGGTATA
TAATGGGGGCCACTAGTCTACTACCAGAGCTCATCGCTAGC
